Addgene plasmid #156361: pAB184d3
Purpose: Expresses heterlogous ribosomal proteins
Depositing lab: Ahmed Badran. Depositing organization: Broad Institute. Publication: Orthogonal translation enables heterologous ribosome engineering in E. coli. Kolber NS, Fattal R, Bratulic S, Carver GD, Badran AH. Nat Commun. 2021 Jan 26;12(1):599. doi: 10.1038/s41467-020-20759-z. PubMed 33500394.
Backbone
  Vector backbone: pSC101
  Vector type: Synthetic Biology
Growth in bacteria
  Bacterial resistance: Chloramphenicol, 25 μg/mL
  Growth temperature: 37°C
  Growth strain: NEB Turbos
  Copy number: High Copy
Gene/Insert
  Gene/Insert name: S20, S16, S1, S15 ribosomal genes
  Species: R. parkeri
  Cloning method: Ligation Independent Cloning
Terms and licenses: Academic/Nonprofit Terms; Industry Terms: Not Available to Industry
How to cite: pAB184d3 was a gift from Ahmed Badran (Addgene plasmid # 156361 ; http://n2t.net/addgene:156361 ; RRID:Addgene_156361)
