[The description below was written by a language model from this plasmid's Addgene catalogue record and pLannotate feature annotations shown in this document.]
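Description:
pAB184d3 is a bacterial synthetic-biology plasmid built on a pSC101 backbone for arabinose-inducible expression of heterologous small-subunit ribosomal proteins in E. coli. It replicates from the pSC101 origin together with the plasmid-encoded Rep101 (RepA) initiator protein that this origin requires, and it is selected with chloramphenicol through a chloramphenicol acetyltransferase gene driven by its native cat promoter. The pSC101 origin is ordinarily considered low copy, whereas the catalogue entry lists the plasmid as high copy. The record does not explain this difference.

The payload is a four-gene, operon-like array encoding ribosomal proteins S20 (rpsT), S16 (rpsP), S1 (rpsA) and S15 (rpsO), all in the same orientation downstream of a single araBAD promoter and followed by the bidirectional tonB terminator. The araC regulator is encoded divergently on the same plasmid, so transcription of the array is repressed without L-arabinose and induced when it is added. An rrnB T1 terminator lies between the replication region and araC, presumably insulating the regulatory cassette from read-through. The catalogue gives the source species as R. parkeri. The automated annotation matched the coding sequences to their closest database homologues, from Rickettsia africae, Rickettsia conorii and, for S16, Rhodopseudomonas palustris, and these matches should be read as best hits rather than as the true origin.

According to its stated purpose and associated publication, the plasmid supplies foreign ribosomal proteins in E. coli as part of work on orthogonal translation and heterologous ribosome engineering. Presumably the cognate proteins are co-expressed to support the assembly or function of ribosomes carrying non-native rRNA, although the record does not describe the partner constructs.
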