Features (pLannotate 1.2.2; 12 found; start..end, strand, type, name):
    120..285     +  promoter       araBAD promoter: araBAD; promoter of the L-arabinose operon of E. coli; the araC regulatory gene is transcribed in the opposite direction (Guzman et al., 1995)
    330..605     +  CDS            rpsT: RS20_RICAE - Protein inferred from homology: Swiss-Prot protein existence level 3. Binds directly to 16S ribosomal RNA. From Rickettsia africae (strain ESF-5).
    637..939     +  CDS            rpsP: RS16_RHOPA - Experimental evidence at protein level: Swiss-Prot protein existence level 1. From Rhodopseudomonas palustris (strain ATCC BAA-98 / CGA009).
   1001..2704    +  CDS            rpsA: RS1_RICCN - Protein inferred from homology: Swiss-Prot protein existence level 3. Binds mRNA; thus facilitating recognition of the initiation point. It is needed to translate mRNA with a short Shine-Dalgarno (SD) purine-rich sequence (By similarity). From Rickettsia conorii (strain ATCC VR-613 / Malish 7).
   2736..3008    +  CDS            rpsO: RS15_RICAE - Protein inferred from homology: Swiss-Prot protein existence level 3. Forms an intersubunit bridge (bridge B4) with the 23S rRNA of the 50S subunit in the ribosome. From Rickettsia africae (strain ESF-5).
   3046..3077    -  terminator     tonB terminator: bidirectional E. coli tonB-P14 transcription terminator
   3093..3752    -  CDS            CmR: chloramphenicol acetyltransferase; cat; confers resistance to chloramphenicol
   3753..3850    -  promoter       cat promoter: promoter of the E. coli cat gene encoding chloramphenicol acetyltransferase
   3867..4817    -  CDS            Rep101: RepA protein needed for replication with the pSC101 origin; rep101
   4865..5087    -  rep_origin     pSC101 ori: low-copy replication origin that requires the Rep101 protein
   5582..5626    +  terminator     rrnB T1 terminator: transcription terminator T1 from the E. coli rrnB gene
   5649..6527    -  CDS            araC: L-arabinose regulatory protein; araC
>Addgene plasmid #156361 | pAB184d3 | addgene full sequence | sequence record 317766 | Addgene NGS Result
AAGAAACCAATTGTCCATATTGCATCAGACATTGCCGTCACTGCGTCTTTTACTGGCTCTTCTCGCTAAC
CCAACCGGTAACCCCGCTTATTAAAAGCATTCTGTAACAAAGCGGGACCAAAGCCATGACAAAAACGCGT
AACAAAAGTGTCTATAATCACGGCAGAAAAGTCCACATTGATTATTTGCACGGCGTCACACTTTGCTATG
CCATAGCATTTTTATCCATAAGATTAGCGGATCCTACCTGACGCTTTTTATCGCAACTCTCTACTGTTTC
TCCATACCCGTTTTACCTGCAGGTGCAGTAAAATATAAGGGACTCGGTGATGGCTAATCATTCTTCAGCA
AAAAAAGCTGTTAGACAAACAGTAAAAAGAACTCTAATCAATAAAAAACGATCTAGTGCAATAAAGACTT
TTATAAAGAAAGTTGTACATGAAATCAGTCTTGGTAATAAAGAAAATGCTAACATAGCTTTATCTGTTGC
TCAGTCTAAGATAATGCAAGGTGTGAAAAAAAATATAATTAAATTAAATACCGCCTCAAGAAAAATCAGC
AGATTATCAAGGCAAATAAAAAGTTTGAAAGTAAATAACACTTTATAGTAATTTAAATAATTGTAAGTAA
TATAATATGGCAGTAAAAATTCGTTTAGCTAGAGGCGGTGCTAAAAAGCGTCCTTTTTACCGTGTAGTAG
TAGCTAACGCAACAGCACCTCGTGACGGTGACTTTTTAGAAAAAGTCGGAACTTATGATCCAATGCTTGC
TTCAGATAATAGTGAGCGTGTTGTTTTAAAAAAAGATCGTATAAAATATTGGCTTGGCACCGGTGCTAAA
CCAACTGAGCGAGTCGCAAAATTTATTGAGCAAGCGGGTGTTACTCTTCCTGAGAAAGTTAAAAAGGAAA
TGGAAGTGAAAGCAAAAAACCGCAAAGCTAGACTAAGTAAAAAGGAAGCTAAAGAAGCTTAGTTTATAGT
GCTAATACTACGAGAAGAATATGTCAATAAAACTAAAACAACGATTTGTTCCACAACTTGCAGCAATGAA
TCACGAATTTGCGGAAGATTTCTCTAAAATGCTTGAAACCGTTGATACAAGTCATATAAAAGAAAAAACG
GTAGTTAAAGGTCAAGTAATCGAAATAAAAAACGATATAATTATTGTTGACGTTGGATTAAAAAATGAAG
GTAGAATACCTAAGTCTGAATTTTTAGCTTTACCTGAAGTTGGGGACGTAGTCGAAGTTTTCATCGAGAA
AATTGAAGGACGTAACGGCAGAACAATATTGAGCCGTGAAAAAGCAGTTAAAGAAGAATTATGGGGACAA
CTAGAAATCATGTGTTCCAAGGGCGAATTTGTCGACGGTACGATTTTCGGTCGTGTAAAAGGAGGCTTTA
CCGTGGATTTATCCGGTGTAGTAGCATTCTTACCGGGAAGCCAAGTTGACGTTAGACCTATTAAAGATCC
TACTTCTATAATGAATATCAAGCAACCGTTTAAAATTTTAAGTATGGATAAAAAGCTTGGTAATATAGTA
GTTTCAAGAAGAGCTATTTTAGAAGAATCACGTTCCGAAGCTAGAGATGAGATGCTATCTAAAATTAAAG
AAGGCATGGTATTAGAAGGAACCGTAAAAAATATTACTGATTACGGTGCGTTTATCGATCTTGGAAGTGT
TGACGGTTTATTACATTTAACCGATATTTCTTGGGGAAGAGTTAACCATCCTTCAGAAGTGTTAGACTTT
AACCAAAAGGTTAAAGTAATGGTTATTAAGTTTGATGAAAAAACAAAAAGAATATCACTCGGTATAAAAC
AACTTGATTCTAACCCATGGGAAGCAATTAAAGAAGAATTCCCCGTCGGTAAACAAATGACCGGTAAAGT
TACAAATTTTGCTGATTACGGCGTATTTATAGAATTAAAAGACGGGCTTGAGGGACTTGTTCATTCAAGC
GAAATTAGTTGGTTAAAATCTAATCAAAATCCTAGAAAAACGCTAACTATAGGGCAAGAAGTAGACTTCG
TAGTTTTAGAGGTCGATACTGAAAAGCATCGTGTTTCTTTAAGTATTAAACAATGCCAAGAAAATCCTTT
AACAAAGTTCGCTGAAAATAATCCTGTCGGTACTATAATTAAAGCACCTATTAGAAATATTACGGATTTC
GGTATTTTTGTTGCACTCGGTAATAATATGGACGGCATGATTCATGAAGGTGATATTAGCTGGGAAGATA
AAGGAACGGATCTATTAAAATCATACAAAAAAGGTGACGAAATAGAATGCAAAGTTCTAGCCATTAATAT
TGAAAAAGAACAAGTTAGTTTAGGTATAAAACAATTGTCGCCGAATCCATATCAAGAAATCAGTGATGAA
TATAAAAAAGGCACCATAGTTAAAGCCCTTATAACAGAAGTTAAAGATGAGGGACTCGAAGTATTATTAA
ACGATAAAGTAGCAGGTTTTATTAAAAGAACTGAACTATCGGATGAAAAAGACGAGCAGAAGCCTGAAAT
GTTTCAAATAGACAAAGAAATAGAAGCCAAAGTTGTTTCTATCGAGAAATCAACCGGTAGAATTTTATTA
TCGGTAAAAGCTCATAAAATAGCAGAACGTCAAAAAGCTCTCAAAGAATATGGTTCTAGTGATAATACTA
CCAATATGGGAGATATACTTGCTAATGCTTTAGAAGATAAGAAGTAATAATCTATTATTTAAGGAGAAAT
TATCGATGTCGATTACTACAGAACGTAAACAACAATTAATTAAAGAATATGCTATAACGGAAAATGATAC
CGGTTCAAGTGCAGTGCAATGTGCTATCTTAACTGAAAGAATCAATAATTTAACCGAGCATTTTAAATCT
AACCATAAAGATCATACTTCAAGACGCGGATTATTAATTTTAGTTGGGCGCCGCCGCAGATTACTTAACT
ATATTAAAAAGAATAATGTTAGCAAATATTTAGATTTAATAAGTAAGCTAGGAATTAGAAAGATTAAGTA
GTTGGATAAACTTAATTAACGGCACTCCTCAGCCAAGTCAAAAGCCTCCGGTCGGAGGCTTTTGACTACA
TGCCCATGGCGTTTACGCCCCGCCCTGCCACTCATCGCAGTACTGTTGTAATTCATTAAGCATTCTGCCG
ACATGGAAGCCATCACAAACGGCATGATGAACCTGAATCGCCAGCGGCATCAGCACCTTGTCGCCTTGCG
TATAATATTTGCCCATAGTGAAAACGGGGGCGAAGAAGTTGTCCATATTGGCCACGTTTAAATCAAAACT
GGTGAAACTCACCCAGGGATTGGCTGAGACGAAAAACATATTCTCAATAAACCCTTTAGGGAAATAGGCC
AGGTTTTCACCGTAACACGCCACATCTTGCGAATATATGTGTAGAAACTGCCGGAAATCGTCGTGGTATT
CACTCCAGAGCGATGAAAACGTTTCAGTTTGCTCATGGAAAACGGTGTAACAAGGGTGAACACTATCCCA
TATCACCAGCTCACCGTCTTTCATTGCCATACGGAACTCCGGATGAGCATTCATCAGGCGGGCAAGAATG
TGAATAAAGGCCGGATAAAACTTGTGCTTATTTTTCTTTACGGTCTTTAAAAAGGCCGTAATATCCAGCT
GAACGGTCTGGTTATAGGTACATTGAGTAACTGACTGAAATGCCTCAAAATGTTCTTTACGATGCCATTG
GGATATATCAACGGTGGTATATCCAGTGATTTTTTTCTCCATTTTAGCTTCCTTAGCTCCTGAAAATCTC
GATAACTCAAAAAATACGCCCGGTAGTGATCTTATTTCATTATGGTGAAAGTTGGAACCTCTTACGTGCC
AGGCCAAATAGGCCGTTCAGATCCTTCCGTATTTAGCCAGTATGTTCTCTAGTGTGGTTCGTTGTTTTTG
CGTGAGCCATGAGAACGAACCATTGAGATCATGCTTACTTTGCATGTCACTCAAAAATTTTGCCTCAAAA
CTGGTGAGCTGAATTTTTGCAGTTAAAGCATCGTGTAGTGTTTTTCTTAGTCCGTTACGTAGGTAGGAAT
CTGATGTAATGGTTGTTGGTATTTTGTCACCATTCATTTTTATCTGGTTGTTCTCAAGTTCGGTTACGAG
ATCCATTTGTCTATCTAGTTCAACTTGGAAAATCAACGTATCAGTCGGGCGGCCTCGCTTATCAACCACC
AATTTCATATTGCTGTAAGTGTTTAAATCTTTACTTATTGGTTTCAAAACCCATTGGTTAAGCCTTTTAA
ACTCATGGTAGTTATTTTCAAGCATTAACATGAACTTAAATTCATCAAGGCTAATCTCTATATTTGCCTT
GTGAGTTTTCTTTTGTGTTAGTTCTTTTAATAACCACTCATAAATCCTCATAGAGTATTTGTTTTCAAAA
GACTTAACATGTTCCAGATTATATTTTATGAATTTTTTTAACTGGAAAAGATAAGGCAATATCTCTTCAC
TAAAAACTAATTCTAATTTTTCGCTTGAGAACTTGGCATAGTTTGTCCACTGGAAAATCTTAAAGCCTTT
AACCAAAGGATTCCTGATTTCCACAGTTCTCGTCATCAGCTCTCTGGTTGCTTTAGCTAATACACCATAA
GCATTTTCCCTACTGATGTTCATCATCTGAGCGTATTGGTTATAAGTGAACGATACCGTCCGTTCTTTCC
TTGTAGGGTTTTCAATCGTGGGGTTGAGTAGTGCCACACAGCATAAAATTAGCTTGGTTTCATGCTCCGT
TAAGTCATAGCGACTAATCGCTAGTTCATTTGCTTTGAAAACAACTAATTCAGACATACATCTCAATTGG
TCTAGGTGATTTTAATCACTATACCAATTGAGATGGGCTAGTCAATGATAATTACTAGTCCTTTTCCTTT
GAGTTGTGGGTATCTGTAAATTCTGCTAGACCTTTGCTGGAAAACTTGTAAATTCTGCTAGACCCTCTGT
AAATTCCGCTAGACCTTTGTGTGTTTTTTTTGTTTATATTCAAGTGGTTATAATTTATAGAATAAAGAAA
GAATAAAAAAAGATAAAAAGAATAGATCCCAGCCCTGTGTATAACTCACTACTTTAGTCAGTTCCGCAGT
ATTACAAAAGGATGTCGCAAACGCTGTTTGCTCCTCTACAAAACAGACCTTAAAACCCTAAAGGCTTAAG
TAGCACCCTCGCAAGCTCGGGCAAATCGCTGAATATTCCTTTTGTCTCCGACCATCAGGCACCTGAGTCG
CTGTCTTTTTCGTGACATTCAGTTCGCTGCGCTCACGGCTCTGGCAGTGAATGGGGGTAAATGGCACTAC
AGGCGCCTTTTATGGATTCATGCAAGGAAACTACCCATAATACAAGAAAAGCCCGTCACGGGCTTCTCAG
GGCGTTTTATGGCGGGTCTGCTATGTGGTGCTATCTGACTTTTTGCTGTTCAGCAGTTCCTGCCCTCTGA
TTTTCCAGTCTGACCACTTCGGATTATCCCGTGACAGGTCATTCAGACTGGCTAATGCACCCAGTAAGGC
AGCGGTATCATCAACAGGCTTACCCGTCTTACTGTCAAGAGGACATCCGGTCAAATAAAACGAAAGGCTC
AGTCGAAAGACTGGGCCTTTCGTTTTGCTGAGGAGACTTAGGGACCCTTTATGACAACTTGACGGCTACA
TCATTCACTTTTTCTTCACAACCGGCACGGAACTCGCTCGGGCTGGCCCCGGTGCATTTTTTAAATACCC
GCGAGAAATAGAGTTGATCGTCAAAACCAACATTGCGACCGACGGTGGCGATAGGCATCCGGGTGGTGCT
CAAAAGCAGCTTCGCCTGGCTGATACGTTGGTCCTCGCGCCAGCTTAAGACGCTAATCCCTAACTGCTGG
CGGAAAAGATGTGACAGACGCGACGGCGACAAGCAAACATGCTGTGCGACGCTGGCGATATCAAAATTGC
TGTCTGCCAGGTGATCGCTGATGTACTGACAAGCCTCGCGTACCCGATTATCCATCGGTGGATGGAGCGA
CTCGTTAATCGCTTCCATGCGCCGCAGTAACAATTGCTCAAGCAGATTTATCGCCAGCAGCTCCGAATAG
CGCCCTTCCCCTTGCCCGGCGTTAATGATTTGCCCAAACAGGTCGCTGAAATGCGGCTGGTGCGCTTCAT
CCGGGCGAAAGAACCCCGTATTGGCAAATATTGACGGCCAGTTAAGCCATTCATGCCAGTAGGCGCGCGG
ACGAAAGTAAACCCACTGGTGATACCATTCGCGAGCCTCCGGATGACGACCGTAGTGATGAATCTCTCCT
GGCGGGAACAGCAAAATATCACCCGGTCGGCAAACAAATTCTCGTCCCTGATTTTTCACCACCCCCTGAC
CGCGAATGGTGAGATTGAGAATATAACCTTTCATTCCCAGCGGTCGGTCGATAAAAAAATCGAGATAACC
GTTGGCCTCAATCGGCGTTAAACCCGCCACCAGATGGGCATTAAACGAGTATCCCGGCAGCAGGGGATCA
TTTTGCGCTTCAGCCATACTTTTCATACTCCCACCATTCAGAG
